>Addgene plasmid #153953 | pDONR223 SARS-CoV-2 S 24nt-del_nostop | addgene full sequence | sequence record 307591 | Addgene NGS Result
TCCCCGCGCGTTGGCCGATTCATTAATGCAGCTGGCACGACAGGTTTCCCGACTGGAAAGCGGGCAGTGA
GCGCAACGCAATTAATACGCGTACCGCTAGCCAGGAAGAGTTTGTAGAAACGCAAAAAGGCCATCCGTCA
GGATGGCCTTCTGCTTAGTTTGATGCCTGGCAGTTTATGGCGGGCGTCCTGCCCGCCACCCTCCGGGCCG
TTGCTTCACAACGTTCAAATCCGCTCCCGGCGGATTTGTCCTACTCAGGAGAGCGTTCACCGACAAACAA
CAGATAAAACGAAAGGCCCAGTCTTCCGACTGAGCCTTTCGTTTTATTTGATGCCTGGCAGTTCCCTACT
CTCGCGTTAACGCTAGCATGGATGTTTTCCCAGTCACGACGTTGTAAAACGACGGCCAGTCTTAAGCTCG
GGCCCCAAATAATGATTTTATTTTGACTGATAGTGACCTGTTCGTTGCAACAAATTGATGAGCAATGCTT
TTTTATAATGCCAACTTTGTACAAAAAAGTTGGCATGTTCGTGTTCCTGGTGCTGCTGCCACTGGTGAGC
TCCCAGTGCGTGAACCTGACCACCAGAACCCAGCTGCCACCTGCCTACACCAACTCCTTCACCAGGGGCG
TGTACTACCCAGACAAGGTGTTCAGATCCAGCGTGCTGCACTCTACCCAGGACCTGTTCCTGCCATTCTT
CTCTAACGTGACCTGGTTCCACGCCATCCACGTGTCTGGAACCAACGGCACCAAGAGATTCGACAACCCA
GTGCTGCCATTCAACGACGGCGTGTACTTCGCTTCTACCGAGAAGTCTAACATCATCAGGGGTTGGATCT
TCGGAACCACCCTGGACTCTAAGACCCAGTCTCTGCTGATCGTGAACAACGCTACCAACGTGGTGATCAA
GGTGTGCGAGTTCCAGTTCTGCAACGACCCATTCCTGGGAGTGTACTACCACAAGAACAACAAGTCTTGG
ATGGAAAGCGAGTTCAGGGTGTACAGCTCTGCTAACAACTGCACCTTCGAGTACGTGTCTCAGCCTTTCC
TGATGGACCTGGAAGGAAAGCAGGGAAACTTCAAGAACCTGAGAGAGTTCGTGTTCAAGAACATCGACGG
TTACTTCAAGATATACAGCAAGCACACCCCAATCAACCTGGTGAGGGACCTGCCACAGGGTTTCTCTGCT
CTGGAGCCCCTGGTGGACCTGCCAATCGGCATCAACATCACCAGGTTCCAGACCCTGCTGGCTCTGCACA
GGTCTTACCTGACCCCAGGCGACAGCAGCTCTGGATGGACCGCCGGCGCCGCTGCTTACTACGTGGGATA
CCTGCAGCCAAGGACCTTCCTGCTGAAGTACAACGAAAACGGCACCATCACCGACGCCGTGGACTGCGCT
CTGGACCCACTGTCTGAGACCAAGTGCACCCTGAAGTCTTTCACCGTGGAAAAGGGAATCTACCAGACCA
GCAACTTCCGCGTGCAGCCCACCGAGTCTATCGTGAGATTCCCAAACATCACCAACCTGTGCCCATTCGG
AGAAGTGTTCAACGCTACCAGGTTCGCCAGCGTGTACGCTTGGAACAGGAAGAGAATCAGCAACTGCGTG
GCCGACTACTCTGTGCTGTACAACTCTGCCTCCTTCTCCACCTTCAAGTGCTACGGCGTGTCCCCAACCA
AGCTGAACGACCTGTGCTTCACCAACGTGTACGCTGACTCCTTCGTGATCAGAGGAGACGAAGTGAGACA
GATCGCTCCCGGTCAGACCGGAAAGATCGCCGACTACAACTACAAGCTGCCAGACGACTTCACCGGTTGC
GTGATCGCTTGGAACTCTAACAACCTGGACTCTAAGGTGGGAGGCAACTACAACTACCTGTACAGGCTGT
TCCGCAAGAGCAACCTGAAGCCTTTCGAAAGGGACATCAGCACCGAAATCTACCAGGCTGGATCTACCCC
ATGCAACGGAGTGGAAGGATTCAACTGCTACTTCCCTCTGCAGTCTTACGGATTCCAGCCAACCAACGGA
GTGGGATACCAGCCATACAGAGTGGTGGTGCTGTCTTTCGAGCTGCTGCACGCTCCTGCTACCGTGTGCG
GACCAAAGAAGTCTACCAACCTGGTGAAGAACAAGTGCGTGAACTTCAACTTCAACGGACTGACCGGAAC
CGGAGTGCTGACCGAATCCAACAAGAAGTTCCTGCCTTTCCAGCAGTTCGGTAGAGACATCGCCGACACC
ACCGACGCTGTGAGAGACCCACAGACCCTGGAAATCCTGGACATCACCCCCTGCTCTTTCGGAGGAGTGA
GCGTGATCACCCCAGGAACCAACACCTCCAACCAGGTGGCCGTGCTGTACCAGGACGTGAACTGCACCGA
AGTGCCAGTGGCCATCCACGCTGACCAGCTGACCCCAACCTGGAGAGTGTACAGCACCGGATCTAACGTG
TTCCAGACCCGTGCCGGCTGCCTGATCGGAGCCGAGCACGTGAACAACTCCTACGAATGCGACATCCCAA
TCGGAGCTGGCATCTGCGCTTCTTACCAGACCCAGACCAACGCCTCTCAGAGCATCATCGCCTACACCAT
GAGCCTGGGCGCTGAAAACAGCGTGGCTTACAGCAACAACTCTATCGCCATCCCAACCAACTTCACCATC
TCTGTGACCACCGAAATCCTGCCAGTGAGCATGACCAAGACCAGCGTGGACTGCACCATGTACATCTGCG
GAGACTCTACCGAATGCTCTAACCTGCTGCTGCAGTACGGCAGCTTCTGCACCCAGCTGAACCGCGCTCT
GACCGGAATCGCTGTGGAGCAGGACAAGAACACCCAGGAAGTGTTCGCTCAGGTGAAGCAGATATACAAG
ACCCCACCTATCAAGGACTTCGGAGGATTCAACTTCTCTCAGATCCTGCCCGACCCATCTAAGCCCTCTA
AGAGGTCTTTCATCGAAGACCTGCTGTTCAACAAGGTGACCCTGGCCGACGCCGGTTTCATCAAGCAGTA
CGGTGACTGCCTGGGAGACATCGCCGCTAGAGACCTGATCTGCGCCCAGAAGTTCAACGGTCTGACCGTG
CTGCCACCACTGCTGACCGACGAGATGATCGCCCAGTACACCTCTGCCCTGCTGGCTGGAACCATCACCT
CTGGTTGGACCTTCGGAGCTGGCGCCGCCCTGCAGATCCCATTCGCTATGCAGATGGCCTACCGTTTCAA
CGGTATCGGAGTGACCCAGAACGTGCTGTACGAAAACCAGAAGCTGATCGCTAACCAGTTCAACTCTGCT
ATCGGAAAGATCCAGGACTCCCTGTCCTCTACCGCTTCTGCCCTGGGAAAGCTGCAGGACGTGGTGAACC
AGAACGCCCAGGCCCTGAACACCCTGGTGAAGCAGCTGTCTTCTAACTTCGGAGCCATCTCCTCTGTGCT
GAACGACATCCTGTCTAGGCTGGACAAGGTGGAAGCCGAGGTGCAGATCGACAGACTGATCACCGGAAGA
CTGCAGTCTCTGCAGACCTACGTGACCCAGCAGCTGATCAGGGCCGCTGAAATCAGAGCTTCTGCCAACC
TGGCTGCCACCAAGATGTCCGAATGCGTGCTGGGCCAGTCTAAGAGGGTGGACTTCTGCGGAAAGGGATA
CCACCTGATGTCCTTCCCACAGTCTGCTCCACACGGAGTGGTGTTCCTGCACGTGACCTACGTGCCCGCC
CAGGAAAAGAACTTCACCACCGCCCCAGCTATCTGCCACGACGGAAAGGCTCACTTCCCCAGGGAGGGAG
TGTTCGTGTCTAACGGAACCCACTGGTTCGTGACCCAGAGGAACTTCTACGAGCCACAGATCATCACCAC
CGACAACACCTTCGTGTCTGGAAACTGCGACGTGGTGATCGGAATCGTGAACAACACCGTGTACGACCCA
CTGCAGCCAGAACTGGACTCTTTCAAGGAGGAACTGGACAAGTACTTCAAGAACCACACCTCTCCAGACG
TGGACCTGGGAGACATCTCCGGAATCAACGCCTCTGTGGTGAACATCCAGAAGGAAATCGACAGACTGAA
CGAGGTGGCCAAGAACCTGAACGAATCTCTGATCGACCTGCAGGAACTGGGAAAGTACGAGCAGTACATC
AAGTGGCCCTGGTACATCTGGCTGGGTTTCATCGCTGGTCTGATCGCTATCGTGATGGTGACCATCATGC
TGTGCTGCATGACCTCTTGCTGCTCTTGCCTGAAGGGATGCTGCTCTTGCGGATCTTGCTGCAAGTTCGA
CGAGGACGACTCCGAGCCTGTGCTGAAGGGTGTGAAGCTGCACTACACCTACCCAACTTTCTTGTACAAA
GTTGGCATTATAAGAAAGCATTGCTTATCAATTTGTTGCAACGAACAGGTCACTATCAGTCAAAATAAAA
TCATTATTTGCCATCCAGCTGATATCCCCTATAGTGAGTCGTATTACATGGTCATAGCTGTTTCCTGGCA
GCTCTGGCCCGTGTCTCAAAATCTCTGATGTTACATTGCACAAGATAAAAATATATCATCATGCCTCCTC
TAGACCAGCCAGGACAGAAATGCCTCGACTTCGCTGCTACCCAAGGTTGCCGGGTGACGCACACCGTGGA
AACGGATGAAGGCACGAACCCAGTGGACATAAGCCTGTTCGGTTCGTAAGCTGTAATGCAAGTAGCGTAT
GCGCTCACGCAACTGGTCCAGAACCTTGACCGAACGCAGCGGTGGTAACGGCGCAGTGGCGGTTTTCATG
GCTTGTTATGACTGTTTTTTTGGGGTACAGTCTATGCCTCGGGCATCCAAGCAGCAAGCGCGTTACGCCG
TGGGTCGATGTTTGATGTTATGGAGCAGCAACGATGTTACGCAGCAGGGCAGTCGCCCTAAAACAAAGTT
AAACATTATGAGGGAAGCGGTGATCGCCGAAGTATCGACTCAACTATCAGAGGTAGTTGGCGTCATCGAG
CGCCATCTCGAACCGACGTTGCTGGCCGTACATTTGTACGGCTCCGCAGTGGATGGCGGCCTGAAGCCAC
ACAGTGATATTGATTTGCTGGTTACGGTGACCGTAAGGCTTGATGAAACAACGCGGCGAGCTTTGATCAA
CGACCTTTTGGAAACTTCGGCTTCCCCTGGAGAGAGCGAGATTCTCCGCGCTGTAGAAGTCACCATTGTT
GTGCACGACGACATCATTCCGTGGCGTTATCCAGCTAAGCGCGAACTGCAATTTGGAGAATGGCAGCGCA
ATGACATTCTTGCAGGTATCTTCGAGCCAGCCACGATCGACATTGATCTGGCTATCTTGCTGACAAAAGC
AAGAGAACATAGCGTTGCCTTGGTAGGTCCAGCGGCGGAGGAACTCTTTGATCCGGTTCCTGAACAGGAT
CTATTTGAGGCGCTAAATGAAACCTTAACGCTATGGAACTCGCCGCCCGACTGGGCTGGCGATGAGCGAA
ATGTAGTGCTTACGTTGTCCCGCATTTGGTACAGCGCAGTAACCGGCAAAATCGCGCCGAAGGATGTCGC
TGCCGACTGGGCAATGGAGCGCCTGCCGGCCCAGTATCAGCCCGTCATACTTGAAGCTAGACAGGCTTAT
CTTGGACAAGAAGAAGATCGCTTGGCCTCGCGCGCAGATCAGTTGGAAGAATTTGTCCACTACGTGAAAG
GCGAGATCACCAAGGTAGTCGGCAAATAACCCTCGAGCCACCCATGACCAAAATCCCTTAACGTGAGTTA
CGCGTCGTTCCACTGAGCGTCAGACCCCGTAGAAAAGATCAAAGGATCTTCTTGAGATCCTTTTTTTCTG
CGCGTAATCTGCTGCTTGCAAACAAAAAAACCACCGCTACCAGCGGTGGTTTGTTTGCCGGATCAAGAGC
TACCAACTCTTTTTCCGAAGGTAACTGGCTTCAGCAGAGCGCAGATACCAAATACTGTTCTTCTAGTGTA
GCCGTAGTTAGGCCACCACTTCAAGAACTCTGTAGCACCGCCTACATACCTCGCTCTGCTAATCCTGTTA
CCAGTGGCTGCTGCCAGTGGCGATAAGTCGTGTCTTACCGGGTTGGACTCAAGACGATAGTTACCGGATA
AGGCGCAGCGGTCGGGCTGAACGGGGGGTTCGTGCACACAGCCCAGCTTGGAGCGAACGACCTACACCGA
ACTGAGATACCTACAGCGTGAGCTATGAGAAAGCGCCACGCTTCCCGAAGGGAGAAAGGCGGACAGGTAT
CCGGTAAGCGGCAGGGTCGGAACAGGAGAGCGCACGAGGGAGCTTCCAGGGGGAAACGCCTGGTATCTTT
ATAGTCCTGTCGGGTTTCGCCACCTCTGACTTGAGCGTCGATTTTTGTGATGCTCGTCAGGGGGGCGGAG
CCTATGGAAAAACGCCAGCAACGCGGCCTTTTTACGGTTCCTGGCCTTTTGCTGGCCTTTTGCTCACATG
TTCTTTCCTGCGTTATCCCCTGATTCTGTGGATAACCGTATTACCGCCTTTGAGTGAGCTGATACCGCTC
GCCGCAGCCGAACGACCGAGCGCAGCGAGTCAGTGAGCGAGGAAGCGGAAGAGCGCCCAATACGCAAACC
GCCTC
Features (pLannotate 1.2.2; 12 found; start..end, strand, type, name):
    125..152     -  terminator     rrnB T2 terminator: transcription terminator T2 from the E. coli rrnB gene
    284..327     +  terminator     rrnB T1 terminator: Escherichia coli rrnB; transcription terminator T1 from the E. coli rrnB gene
    374..410     -  CDS            lacZα (fragment): LacZα fragment of β-galactosidase; lacZ fragment
    427..522     +  protein_bind   attL3: mutant version of attL; recombination site for the Gateway® LR reaction LR Clonase™
    525..4319    +  CDS            S: SPIKE_SARS2 - Experimental evidence at protein level: Swiss-Prot protein existence level 1. [Spike glycoprotein]: May down-regulate host tetherin (BST2) by lysosomal degradation, thereby counteracting its antiviral activity. From Severe acute respiratory syndrome coronavirus 2 (2019-nCoV) (SARS-CoV-2).
   4321..4420    -  protein_bind   attL2: mutant version of attL; recombination site for the Gateway® LR reaction LR Clonase™
   4438..4456    -  promoter       T7 promoter: promoter for bacteriophage T7 RNA polymerase
   4646..4669    +  promoter       Pc promoter (fragment): intI1 (promoter lies within the coding sequence); class 1 integron promoter
   4845..4901    +  CDS            GmR (fragment): gentamycin acetyltransferase; aacC1; confers resistance to gentamycin
   4908..5699    +  CDS            SmR: aminoglycoside adenylyltransferase (Murphy, 1985); aadA; confers resistance to spectinomycin and streptomycin
   5792..6380    +  rep_origin     ori: high-copy-number ColE1/pMB1/pBR322/pUC origin of replication
   6563..70      +  CDS            lacI (fragment) (across the origin): lac repressor; lacI; The lac repressor binds to the lac operator to inhibit transcription in E. coli. This inhibition can be relieved by adding lactose or isopropyl-β-D-thiogalactopyranoside (IPTG).
