[The description below was written by a language model from this plasmid's Addgene catalogue record and pLannotate feature annotations shown in this document.]
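Description:
pDONR223 SARS-CoV-2 S 24nt-del_nostop is a Gateway-compatible entry clone built on the pDONR223 backbone. It carries the spike (S) glycoprotein coding sequence of SARS-CoV-2 isolate Wuhan-Hu-1. The sequenced plasmid is 6,585 nt and is maintained in E. coli through a high-copy ColE1/pUC-type origin. Selection is with spectinomycin, conferred by the aadA (SmR) aminoglycoside adenylyltransferase gene. That gene sits downstream of a class 1 integron Pc promoter fragment and a short remnant of a gentamicin resistance gene. Small lacZα and lacI fragments are also annotated as backbone leftovers. The rrnB T1 and T2 terminators lie upstream of the cloning site, where they help insulate the insert from read-through transcription.

The 3,795 bp S open reading frame is codon optimized, so it differs from the viral sequence by many synonymous changes. It also bears a 24-nucleotide deletion that was reported in a genomic analysis of SARS-CoV-2. As the name indicates, the native stop codon is omitted, which allows in-frame C-terminal fusions to tags or reporters supplied by a destination vector. The insert is flanked by two attL recombination sites, which the automated annotation labels attL3 and attL2. These sites allow LR Clonase-mediated transfer into attR-containing destination vectors. No promoter for expressing S is annotated; the only nearby promoter is a T7 promoter beyond the downstream attL site, on the opposite strand and pointing back towards the insert. The plasmid therefore serves as a shuttle and storage clone rather than an expression construct. It belongs to a collection of SARS-CoV-2 coding regions intended for flexible subcloning into expression systems chosen by the user.
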