Addgene plasmid #153953: pDONR223 SARS-CoV-2 S 24nt-del_nostop
Purpose: Gateway-compatible Entry vector, with insert of S CDS bearing a 24nt deletion from SARS-CoV-2 genomic analysis in Davidson et al. 2020
Depositing lab: Fritz Roth. Depositing organization: Sinai Health System. Publication: A Comprehensive, Flexible Collection of SARS-CoV-2 Coding Regions. Kim DK, Knapp JJ, Kuang D, Chawla A, Cassonnet P, Lee H, Sheykhkarimli D, Samavarchi-Tehrani P, Abdouni H, Rayhan A, Li R, Pogoutse O, Coyaud E, van der Werf S, Demeret C, Gingras AC, Taipale M, Raught B, Jacob Y, Roth FP. G3 (Bethesda). 2020 Aug 6. pii: g3.120.401554. doi: 10.1534/g3.120.401554. PubMed 32763951.
Backbone
  Vector backbone: pDONR223
  Backbone manufacturer: Rual et al, Genome Res. 14:2128-2135, 2004.
  Backbone size w/o insert (bp): 5005
  Vector type: Gateway-compatible Entry vector
Growth in bacteria
  Bacterial resistance: Spectinomycin, 50 μg/mL
  Growth temperature: 37°C
  Growth strain: DH5alpha
  Copy number: Unknown
Gene/Insert
  Gene/Insert name: S
  Species: SARS-CoV-2 isolate Wuhan-Hu-1
  Insert size (bp): 3795
  Mutation: Many synonymous changes due to codon optimization
  Entrez Gene: S (a.k.a. GU280_gp02, spike glycoprotein)
  Cloning method: Gateway Cloning
  Sequencing primers: 5′ AGAACAAGTGCGTGAACTTC; 3′ M13R
Terms and licenses: Academic/Nonprofit Terms; Industry Terms
Depositor comments: Kim et al. 2020 can be accessed at https://doi.org/10.1016/j.cell.2020.04.011
How to cite: pDONR223 SARS-CoV-2 S 24nt-del_nostop was a gift from Fritz Roth (Addgene plasmid # 153953 ; http://n2t.net/addgene:153953 ; RRID:Addgene_153953)
