>Addgene plasmid #153953 | pDONR223 SARS-CoV-2 S 24nt-del_nostop | depositor partial sequence | sequence record 297691 | Inserted CDS without stop codon
ATGTTCGTGTTCCTGGTGCTGCTGCCACTGGTGAGCTCCCAGTGCGTGAACCTGACCACCAGAACCCAGC
TGCCACCTGCCTACACCAACTCCTTCACCAGGGGCGTGTACTACCCAGACAAGGTGTTCAGATCCAGCGT
GCTGCACTCTACCCAGGACCTGTTCCTGCCATTCTTCTCTAACGTGACCTGGTTCCACGCCATCCACGTG
TCTGGAACCAACGGCACCAAGAGATTCGACAACCCAGTGCTGCCATTCAACGACGGCGTGTACTTCGCTT
CTACCGAGAAGTCTAACATCATCAGGGGTTGGATCTTCGGAACCACCCTGGACTCTAAGACCCAGTCTCT
GCTGATCGTGAACAACGCTACCAACGTGGTGATCAAGGTGTGCGAGTTCCAGTTCTGCAACGACCCATTC
CTGGGAGTGTACTACCACAAGAACAACAAGTCTTGGATGGAAAGCGAGTTCAGGGTGTACAGCTCTGCTA
ACAACTGCACCTTCGAGTACGTGTCTCAGCCTTTCCTGATGGACCTGGAAGGAAAGCAGGGAAACTTCAA
GAACCTGAGAGAGTTCGTGTTCAAGAACATCGACGGTTACTTCAAGATATACAGCAAGCACACCCCAATC
AACCTGGTGAGGGACCTGCCACAGGGTTTCTCTGCTCTGGAGCCCCTGGTGGACCTGCCAATCGGCATCA
ACATCACCAGGTTCCAGACCCTGCTGGCTCTGCACAGGTCTTACCTGACCCCAGGCGACAGCAGCTCTGG
ATGGACCGCCGGCGCCGCTGCTTACTACGTGGGATACCTGCAGCCAAGGACCTTCCTGCTGAAGTACAAC
GAAAACGGCACCATCACCGACGCCGTGGACTGCGCTCTGGACCCACTGTCTGAGACCAAGTGCACCCTGA
AGTCTTTCACCGTGGAAAAGGGAATCTACCAGACCAGCAACTTCCGCGTGCAGCCCACCGAGTCTATCGT
GAGATTCCCAAACATCACCAACCTGTGCCCATTCGGAGAAGTGTTCAACGCTACCAGGTTCGCCAGCGTG
TACGCTTGGAACAGGAAGAGAATCAGCAACTGCGTGGCCGACTACTCTGTGCTGTACAACTCTGCCTCCT
TCTCCACCTTCAAGTGCTACGGCGTGTCCCCAACCAAGCTGAACGACCTGTGCTTCACCAACGTGTACGC
TGACTCCTTCGTGATCAGAGGAGACGAAGTGAGACAGATCGCTCCCGGTCAGACCGGAAAGATCGCCGAC
TACAACTACAAGCTGCCAGACGACTTCACCGGTTGCGTGATCGCTTGGAACTCTAACAACCTGGACTCTA
AGGTGGGAGGCAACTACAACTACCTGTACAGGCTGTTCCGCAAGAGCAACCTGAAGCCTTTCGAAAGGGA
CATCAGCACCGAAATCTACCAGGCTGGATCTACCCCATGCAACGGAGTGGAAGGATTCAACTGCTACTTC
CCTCTGCAGTCTTACGGATTCCAGCCAACCAACGGAGTGGGATACCAGCCATACAGAGTGGTGGTGCTGT
CTTTCGAGCTGCTGCACGCTCCTGCTACCGTGTGCGGACCAAAGAAGTCTACCAACCTGGTGAAGAACAA
GTGCGTGAACTTCAACTTCAACGGACTGACCGGAACCGGAGTGCTGACCGAATCCAACAAGAAGTTCCTG
CCTTTCCAGCAGTTCGGTAGAGACATCGCCGACACCACCGACGCTGTGAGAGACCCACAGACCCTGGAAA
TCCTGGACATCACCCCCTGCTCTTTCGGAGGAGTGAGCGTGATCACCCCAGGAACCAACACCTCCAACCA
GGTGGCCGTGCTGTACCAGGACGTGAACTGCACCGAAGTGCCAGTGGCCATCCACGCTGACCAGCTGACC
CCAACCTGGAGAGTGTACAGCACCGGATCTAACGTGTTCCAGACCCGTGCCGGCTGCCTGATCGGAGCCG
AGCACGTGAACAACTCCTACGAATGCGACATCCCAATCGGAGCTGGCATCTGCGCTTCTTACCAGACCCA
GACCAACGCCTCTCAGAGCATCATCGCCTACACCATGAGCCTGGGCGCTGAAAACAGCGTGGCTTACAGC
AACAACTCTATCGCCATCCCAACCAACTTCACCATCTCTGTGACCACCGAAATCCTGCCAGTGAGCATGA
CCAAGACCAGCGTGGACTGCACCATGTACATCTGCGGAGACTCTACCGAATGCTCTAACCTGCTGCTGCA
GTACGGCAGCTTCTGCACCCAGCTGAACCGCGCTCTGACCGGAATCGCTGTGGAGCAGGACAAGAACACC
CAGGAAGTGTTCGCTCAGGTGAAGCAGATATACAAGACCCCACCTATCAAGGACTTCGGAGGATTCAACT
TCTCTCAGATCCTGCCCGACCCATCTAAGCCCTCTAAGAGGTCTTTCATCGAAGACCTGCTGTTCAACAA
GGTGACCCTGGCCGACGCCGGTTTCATCAAGCAGTACGGTGACTGCCTGGGAGACATCGCCGCTAGAGAC
CTGATCTGCGCCCAGAAGTTCAACGGTCTGACCGTGCTGCCACCACTGCTGACCGACGAGATGATCGCCC
AGTACACCTCTGCCCTGCTGGCTGGAACCATCACCTCTGGTTGGACCTTCGGAGCTGGCGCCGCCCTGCA
GATCCCATTCGCTATGCAGATGGCCTACCGTTTCAACGGTATCGGAGTGACCCAGAACGTGCTGTACGAA
AACCAGAAGCTGATCGCTAACCAGTTCAACTCTGCTATCGGAAAGATCCAGGACTCCCTGTCCTCTACCG
CTTCTGCCCTGGGAAAGCTGCAGGACGTGGTGAACCAGAACGCCCAGGCCCTGAACACCCTGGTGAAGCA
GCTGTCTTCTAACTTCGGAGCCATCTCCTCTGTGCTGAACGACATCCTGTCTAGGCTGGACAAGGTGGAA
GCCGAGGTGCAGATCGACAGACTGATCACCGGAAGACTGCAGTCTCTGCAGACCTACGTGACCCAGCAGC
TGATCAGGGCCGCTGAAATCAGAGCTTCTGCCAACCTGGCTGCCACCAAGATGTCCGAATGCGTGCTGGG
CCAGTCTAAGAGGGTGGACTTCTGCGGAAAGGGATACCACCTGATGTCCTTCCCACAGTCTGCTCCACAC
GGAGTGGTGTTCCTGCACGTGACCTACGTGCCCGCCCAGGAAAAGAACTTCACCACCGCCCCAGCTATCT
GCCACGACGGAAAGGCTCACTTCCCCAGGGAGGGAGTGTTCGTGTCTAACGGAACCCACTGGTTCGTGAC
CCAGAGGAACTTCTACGAGCCACAGATCATCACCACCGACAACACCTTCGTGTCTGGAAACTGCGACGTG
GTGATCGGAATCGTGAACAACACCGTGTACGACCCACTGCAGCCAGAACTGGACTCTTTCAAGGAGGAAC
TGGACAAGTACTTCAAGAACCACACCTCTCCAGACGTGGACCTGGGAGACATCTCCGGAATCAACGCCTC
TGTGGTGAACATCCAGAAGGAAATCGACAGACTGAACGAGGTGGCCAAGAACCTGAACGAATCTCTGATC
GACCTGCAGGAACTGGGAAAGTACGAGCAGTACATCAAGTGGCCCTGGTACATCTGGCTGGGTTTCATCG
CTGGTCTGATCGCTATCGTGATGGTGACCATCATGCTGTGCTGCATGACCTCTTGCTGCTCTTGCCTGAA
GGGATGCTGCTCTTGCGGATCTTGCTGCAAGTTCGACGAGGACGACTCCGAGCCTGTGCTGAAGGGTGTG
AAGCTGCACTACACC
